>Addgene plasmid #32137 | pJFRC159-1XUAS-DSCP-B3::PEST | addgene partial sequence | sequence record 37889 | SV40pA-R 5'-GAAATTTGTGATGCTATTGC-3'
TAACAGTTACACAACAATTGCATTCATTTTATGTTTCAGGTTCAGGGGGAGGTGTGGGAGGTTTTTTAAA
GCAAGTAAAACCTCTACAAATGTGGTATGGCTGATTATGATCTCTAGTCAAGGCACTATACATCAAATAT
TTTTCCATAATTTTCTTGTATAGCAGTGCAGCTTTTTCCTTTGTGGTGTAAATAGCAAAGCAAGCAAGAG
TTCTATTACTAAACACAGCATGACTCAAAAAACTTAGCAATTCTGAAGGAAAGTCCTTGGGGTCTTCTAC
CTTTCTCTTCTTTTTTGGAGGAGTAGAATGTTGAGAGTCAGCAGTAGCCTCATCATCACTAGATGGCATT
TCTTCTGAGCAAAACAGGTTTTCCTCATTAAAGGCATTCCACCACTGCTCCCATTCATCAGTTCCATAGG
TTGGAATCTAAAATACACAAACAATTAGAATCAGTAGTTTAACACATTATACACTTAAAAATTTTATATT
TACCTTAGAGCTTTAAATCTCTGTAGGTAGTTTGTCCAATTATGTCACACCACAGAAGTAAGGTTCCTTC
ACAAAGATCCTCTAGATTACACGTTGATGCGAGCCGAGGCGCAAGCAGCGGGGTGACGATCCATGCCACT
CTCTTGAGCGCAGCTCATGGGGAGAGTGCCATCATCTTGCTCCTCCACCTCTGGAGGGAAGCCATGGGAT
CCCCGGTTAATTGGTGCCAGGACGCGCCGCCGCTTCGACTCAACGGTGCGGCGACCACCCACGCCACGTT
TACGGCCGGCACCGGCGGCACGGCCAGTCTGACTCGGAGGGGAATAGACCACGTTGGAGT
