[The description below was written by a language model from this plasmid's Addgene catalogue record.]
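Description:
pJFRC159-1XUAS-DSCP-B3::PEST is an insect expression plasmid built on the pJFRC3-1XUAS-IVS-mCD8::GFP backbone, in which the original reporter has been replaced by a B3::PEST coding sequence cloned between XhoI and XbaI sites, both of which remain intact. It is maintained in bacteria as a high-copy plasmid under ampicillin selection. No feature table is provided, so the origin of replication, any fly transformation marker and any genomic integration elements are not documented in the record. The same applies to whether the intron (IVS) of the parent vector is retained.

As the name indicates, expression is controlled by a single copy of the GAL4 upstream activating sequence (1XUAS) placed in front of DSCP, the Drosophila synthetic core promoter. Transcription therefore depends on GAL4 supplied in trans, and a single UAS site generally gives much lower output than multimerised UAS arrays. The sequencing primer names suggest that the insert is flanked upstream by DSCP and downstream by an SV40 polyadenylation signal. According to the associated publication title, the plasmid belongs to a set describing new site-specific recombinases for manipulating animal genomes, and B3 is the recombinase in this construct. It is fused to a PEST sequence, a degradation motif that shortens protein half-life. Weak GAL4-dependent transcription combined with a destabilised enzyme is consistent with a design meant to keep recombinase activity low and temporally restricted. This would suit GAL4-directed, cell-type-specific excision or rearrangement of cassettes flanked by the cognate target sites, although the record does not itself state the intended application.
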