Addgene plasmid #32137: pJFRC159-1XUAS-DSCP-B3::PEST
Depositing lab: Gerald Rubin. Depositing organization: HHMI, Janelia Research Campus. Publication: Multiple new site-specific recombinases for use in manipulating animal genomes. Nern A, Pfeiffer BD, Svoboda K, Rubin GM. Proc Natl Acad Sci U S A. 2011 Aug 9. 10.1073/pnas.1111704108 PubMed 21831835.
Backbone
  Vector backbone: pJFRC3-1XUAS-IVS-mCD8::GFP
  Vector type: Insect Expression
Growth in bacteria
  Bacterial resistance: Ampicillin, 100 μg/mL
  Growth temperature: 37°C
  Growth strain: Top10/P3
  Copy number: High Copy
Gene/Insert
  Gene/Insert name: B3::PEST
  Cloning method: Restriction Enzyme; 5′ cloning site XhoI (not destroyed); 3′ cloning site XbaI (not destroyed)
  Sequencing primers: 5′ DSCP F; 3′ SV40pA-R
Terms and licenses: Academic/Nonprofit Terms; Industry Terms: Not Available to Industry
How to cite: pJFRC159-1XUAS-DSCP-B3::PEST was a gift from Gerald Rubin (Addgene plasmid # 32137 ; http://n2t.net/addgene:32137 ; RRID:Addgene_32137)
