LOCUS       Exported 9366 bp ds-DNA circular SYN 12-MAY-2021
DEFINITION  synthetic circular DNA
ACCESSION   .
VERSION     .
KEYWORDS    pJFRC159-1XUAS-DSCP-B3::PEST
SOURCE      synthetic DNA construct
  ORGANISM  synthetic DNA construct
REFERENCE   1 (bases 1 to 9366)
  AUTHORS   Nern A, Pfeiffer BD, Svoboda K, Rubin GM
  TITLE     Multiple new site-specific recombinases for use in manipulating
            animal genomes.
  JOURNAL   Proc Natl Acad Sci U S A. 2011 Aug 9.
  PUBMED    21831835
REFERENCE   2 (bases 1 to 9366)
  AUTHORS   .
  TITLE     Direct Submission
  JOURNAL   Exported May 12, 2021 from SnapGene Server 1.1.58
            http://www.snapgene.com
FEATURES             Location/Qualifiers
     source          1..9366
                     /organism="synthetic DNA construct"
                     /mol_type="other DNA"
     promoter        31..135
                     /gene="bla"
                     /label=AmpR promoter
     CDS             136..996
                     /codon_start=1
                     /gene="bla"
                     /product="beta-lactamase"
                     /label=AmpR
                     /note="confers resistance to ampicillin, carbenicillin, and
                     related antibiotics"
                     /translation="MSIQHFRVALIPFFAAFCLPVFAHPETLVKVKDAEDQLGARVGYI
                     ELDLNSGKILESFRPEERFPMMSTFKVLLCGAVLSRIDAGQEQLGRRIHYSQNDLVEYS
                     PVTEKHLTDGMTVRELCSAAITMSDNTAANLLLTTIGGPKELTAFLHNMGDHVTRLDRW
                     EPELNEAIPNDERDTTMPVAMATTLRKLLTGELLTLASRQQLIDWMEADKVAGPLLRSA
                     LPAGWFIADKSGAGERGSRGIIAALGPDGKPSRIVVIYTTGSQATMDERNRQIAEIGAS
                     LIKHW"
     primer_bind     complement(354..373)
                     /label=Amp-R
                     /note="Ampicillin resistance gene, reverse primer"
     rep_origin      1167..1755
                     /direction=RIGHT
                     /label=ori
                     /note="high-copy-number ColE1/pMB1/pBR322/pUC origin of
                     replication"
     primer_bind     1656..1675
                     /label=pBR322ori-F
                     /note="pBR322 origin, forward primer"
     protein_bind    1842..1911
                     /label=attB
                     /bound_moiety="phage phi-C31 integrase"
                     /note="attB site for the phi-C31 integrase (Groth et al.,
                     2000)"
     primer_bind     complement(2136..2154)
                     /label=pCasper-F
                     /note="Drosophila mini-white gene, reverse primer"
     CDS             join(2606..2677,3079..3352,3427..4081,4143..4458,4662..4793
                     ,4864..5478)
                     /codon_start=1
                     /gene="white"
                     /product="Drosophila white gene eye color pigment"
                     /label=mini-white
                     /note="This is a modified version of the white gene lacking
                     part of the first intron."
                     /translation="MGQEDQELLIRGGSKHPSAEHLNNGDSGAASQSCINQGFGQAKNY
                     GTLRPPSPPEDSGSGSGQLAENLTYAWHNMDIFGAVNQPGSGWRQLVNRTRGLFCNERH
                     IPAPRKHLLKNVCGVAYPGELLAVMGSSGAGKTTLLNALAFRSPQGIQVSPSGMRLLNG
                     QPVDAKEMQARCAYVQQDDLFIGSLTAREHLIFQAMVRMPRHLTYRQRVARVDQVIQEL
                     SLSKCQHTIIGVPGRVKGLSGGERKRLAFASEALTDPPLLICDEPTSGLDSFTAHSVVQ
                     VLKKLSQKGKTVILTIHQPSSELFELFDKILLMAEGRVAFLGTPSEAVDFFSYVGAQCP
                     TNYNPADFYVQVLAVVPGREIESRDRIAKICDNFAISKVARDMEQLLATKNLEKPLEQP
                     ENGYTYKATWFMQFRAVLWRSWLSVLKEPLLVKVRLIQTTMVAILIGLIFLGQQLTQVG
                     VMNINGAIFLFLTNMTFQNVFATINVFTSELPVFMREARSRLYRCDTYFLGKTIAELPL
                     FLTVPLVFTAIAYPMIGLRAGVLHFFNCLALVTLVANVSTSFGYLISCASSSTSMALSV
                     GPPVIIPFLLFGGFFLNSGSVPVYLKWLSYLSWFRYANEGLLINQWADVEPGEISCTSS
                     NTTCPSSGKVILETLNFSAADLPLDYVGLAILIVSFRVLAYLALRLRARRKE"
     intron          8649..8714
                     /label=small t intron
                     /note="SV40 (simian virus 40) small t antigen intron"
     CDS             8844..8864
                     /codon_start=1
                     /product="nuclear localization signal of SV40 (simian virus
                     40) large T antigen"
                     /label=SV40 NLS
                     /translation="PKKKRKV"
     polyA_signal    9136..9270
                     /label=SV40 poly(A) signal
                     /note="SV40 polyadenylation signal"
     primer_bind     complement(9173..9192)
                     /label=SV40pA-R
                     /note="SV40 polyA, reverse primer"
     primer_bind     9227..9246
                     /label=EBV-rev
                     /note="SV40 polyA terminator, reverse primer"
     primer_bind     complement(9312..9330)
                     /label=pBRforEco
                     /note="pBR322 vectors, upsteam of EcoRI site, forward
                     primer"
ORIGIN
        1 gactcaggtg gcacttttcg gggaaatgtg cgcggaaccc ctatttgttt atttttctaa
       61 atacattcaa atatgtatcc gctcatgaga caataaccct gataaatgct tcaataatat
      121 tgaaaaagga agagtatgag tattcaacat ttccgtgtcg cccttattcc cttttttgcg
      181 gcattttgcc ttcctgtttt tgctcaccca gaaacgctgg tgaaagtaaa agatgctgaa
      241 gatcagttgg gtgcacgagt gggttacatc gaactggatc tcaacagcgg taagatcctt
      301 gagagttttc gccccgaaga acgttttcca atgatgagca cttttaaagt tctgctatgt
      361 ggcgcggtat tatcccgtat tgacgccggg caagagcaac tcggtcgccg catacactat
      421 tctcagaatg acttggttga gtactcacca gtcacagaaa agcatcttac ggatggcatg
      481 acagtaagag aattatgcag tgctgccata accatgagtg ataacactgc ggccaactta
      541 cttctgacaa cgatcggagg accgaaggag ctaaccgctt ttttgcacaa catgggggat
      601 catgtaactc gccttgatcg ttgggaaccg gagctgaatg aagccatacc aaacgacgag
      661 cgtgacacca cgatgcctgt agcaatggca acaacgttgc gcaaactatt aactggcgaa
      721 ctacttactc tagcttcccg gcaacaatta atagactgga tggaggcgga taaagttgca
      781 ggaccacttc tgcgctcggc ccttccggct ggctggttta ttgctgataa atctggagcc
      841 ggtgagcgtg ggtctcgcgg tatcattgca gcactggggc cagatggtaa gccctcccgt
      901 atcgtagtta tctacacgac ggggagtcag gcaactatgg atgaacgaaa tagacagatc
      961 gctgagatag gtgcctcact gattaagcat tggtaactgt cagaccaagt ttactcatat
     1021 atactttaga ttgatttaaa acttcatttt taatttaaaa ggatctaggt gaagatcctt
     1081 tttgataatc tcatgaccaa aatcccttaa cgtgagtttt cgttccactg agcgtcagac
     1141 cccgtagaaa agatcaaagg atcttcttga gatccttttt ttctgcgcgt aatctgctgc
     1201 ttgcaaacaa aaaaaccacc gctaccagcg gtggtttgtt tgccggatca agagctacca
     1261 actctttttc cgaaggtaac tggcttcagc agagcgcaga taccaaatac tgttcttcta
     1321 gtgtagccgt agttaggcca ccacttcaag aactctgtag caccgcctac atacctcgct
     1381 ctgctaatcc tgttaccagt ggctgctgcc agtggcgata agtcgtgtct taccgggttg
     1441 gactcaagac gatagttacc ggataaggcg cagcggtcgg gctgaacggg gggttcgtgc
     1501 acacagccca gcttggagcg aacgacctac accgaactga gatacctaca gcgtgagcta
     1561 tgagaaagcg ccacgcttcc cgaagggaga aaggcggaca ggtatccggt aagcggcagg
     1621 gtcggaacag gagagcgcac gagggagctt ccagggggaa acgcctggta tctttatagt
     1681 cctgtcgggt ttcgccacct ctgacttgag cgtcgatttt tgtgatgctc gtcagggggg
     1741 cggagcctat ggaaaaacgc cagcaacgcg gcctttttac ggttcctggc cttttgctgg
     1801 ccttttgctc acatgttacc gtcgacgatg taggtcacgg tctcgaagcc gcggtgcggg
     1861 tgccagggcg tgcccttggg ctccccgggc gcgtactcca cctcacccat ctggtccatc
     1921 atgatgaacg ggtcgaggtg gcggtagttg atcccggcga acgcgcggcg caccgggaag
     1981 ccctcgccct cgaaaccgct gggcgcggtg gtcacggtga gcacgggacg tgcgacggcg
     2041 tcggcgggtg cggatacgcg gggcagcgtc agcgggttct cgacggtcac ggcgggcatg
     2101 tcgacaagcc gaacatatgg gcgcgcctag tatgtatgta agttaataaa acccattttt
     2161 gcggaaagta gataaaaaaa acattttttt tttttactgc actggatatc attgaactta
     2221 tctgatcagt tttaaattta cttcgatcca agggtatttg atgtaccagg ttctttcgat
     2281 tacctctcac tcaaaatgac attccactca aagtcagcgc tgtttgcctc cttctctgtc
     2341 cacagaaata tcgccgtctc tttcgccgct gcgtccgcta tctctttcgc caccgtttgt
     2401 agcgttacgt agcgtcaatg tccgccttca gttgcatttt gtcagcggtt tcgtgacgaa
     2461 gctccaagcg gtttacgcca tcaattaaac acaaagtgct gtgccaaaac tcctctcgct
     2521 tcttattttt gtttgttttt tgagtgattg gggtggtgat tggttttggg tgggtaagca
     2581 ggggaaagtg tgaaaaatcc cggcaatggg ccaagaggat caggagctat taattcgcgg
     2641 aggcagcaaa cacccatctg ccgagcatct gaacaatgtg agtagtacat gtgcatacat
     2701 cttaagttca cttgatctat aggaactgcg attgcaacat caaattgtat gcggcgtgag
     2761 aactgcgacc cacaaaaatc ccaaaccgca attgcacaaa caaatagtga cacgaaacag
     2821 attattctgg tagctgttct cgctatataa gacaattttt gagatcatat catgatcaag
     2881 acatctaaag gcattcattt tcgactatat tcttttttac aaaaaatata acaaccagat
     2941 attttaagct gatcctagat gcacaaaaaa taaataaaag tataaaccta cttcgtagga
     3001 tacttcgggg tactttttgt tcggggttag atgagcataa cgctagtagt tgatatttga
     3061 gatcccctat cattgcaggg tgacagcgga gcggcttcgc agagctgcat taaccagggc
     3121 ttcgggcagg ccaaaaacta cggcacgctc cggccaccca gtccgccgga ggactccggt
     3181 tcagggagcg gccaactagc cgagaacctc acctatgcct ggcacaatat ggacatcttt
     3241 ggggcggtca atcagccggg ctccggatgg cggcagctgg tcaaccggac acgcggacta
     3301 ttctgcaacg agcgacacat accggcgccc aggaaacatt tgctcaagaa cggtgagttt
     3361 ctattcgcag tcggctgatc tgtgtgaaat cttaataaag ggtccaatta ccaatttgaa
     3421 actcagtttg cggcgtggcc tatccgggcg aacttttggc cgtgatgggc agttccggtg
     3481 ccggaaagac gaccctgctg aatgcccttg cctttcgatc gccgcagggc atccaagtat
     3541 cgccatccgg gatgcgactg ctcaatggcc aacctgtgga cgccaaggag atgcaggcca
     3601 ggtgcgccta tgtccagcag gatgacctct ttatcggctc cctaacggcc agggaacacc
     3661 tgattttcca agccatggtg cggatgccac gacatctgac ctatcggcag cgagtggccc
     3721 gcgtggatca ggtgatccag gagctttcgc tcagcaaatg tcagcacacg atcatcggtg
     3781 tgcccggcag ggtgaaaggt ctgtccggcg gagaaaggaa gcgtctggca ttcgcctccg
     3841 aggctctaac cgatccgccg cttctgatct gcgatgagcc cacctccgga ctggactcct
     3901 ttaccgccca cagcgtcgtc caggtgctga agaagctgtc gcagaagggc aagaccgtca
     3961 tcctgaccat tcatcagccg tcttccgagc tgtttgagct ctttgacaag atccttctga
     4021 tggccgaggg cagggtagct ttcttgggca ctcccagcga agccgtcgac ttcttttcct
     4081 agtgagttcg atgtgtttat taagggtatc tagtattaca taacatctca actcctatcc
     4141 agcgtgggtg cccagtgtcc taccaactac aatccggcgg acttttacgt acaggtgttg
     4201 gccgttgtgc ccggacggga gatcgagtcc cgtgatcgga tcgccaagat atgcgacaat
     4261 tttgccatta gcaaagtagc ccgggatatg gagcagttgt tggccaccaa aaatctggag
     4321 aagccactgg agcagccgga gaatgggtac acctacaagg ccacctggtt catgcagttc
     4381 cgggcggtcc tgtggcgatc ctggctgtcg gtgctcaagg aaccactcct cgtaaaagtg
     4441 cgacttattc agacaacggt gagtggttcc agtggaaaca aatgatataa cgcttacaat
     4501 tcttggaaac aaattcgcta gattttagat agaattgcct gattccacac ccttcttagt
     4561 ttttttcaat gagatgtata gtttatagtt ttgcagaaga taaataaatt tcatttaact
     4621 cgcgaatatt aatgagatgc gagtaacatt ttaatttgca gatggttgcc atcttgattg
     4681 gcctcatctt tttgggccaa caactcacgc aagtgggtgt gatgaatatc aacggagcca
     4741 tcttcctctt cctgaccaac atgacctttc aaaacgtctt tgccacgata aatgtaagtc
     4801 atgtttagaa tacatttgca tttcaataat ttactaactt tctaatgaat cgattcgatt
     4861 taggtgttca cctcagagct gccagttttt atgagggagg cccgaagtcg actttatcgc
     4921 tgtgacacat actttctggg caaaacgatt gccgaattgc cgctttttct cacagtgcca
     4981 ctggtcttca cggcgattgc ctatccgatg atcggactgc gggccggagt gctgcacttc
     5041 ttcaactgcc tggcgctggt cactctggtg gccaatgtgt caacgtcctt cggatatcta
     5101 atatcctgcg ccagctcctc gacctcgatg gcgctgtctg tgggtccgcc ggttatcata
     5161 ccattcctgc tctttggcgg cttcttcttg aactcgggct cggtgccagt atacctcaaa
     5221 tggttgtcgt acctctcatg gttccgttac gccaacgagg gtctgctgat taaccaatgg
     5281 gcggacgtgg agccgggcga aattagctgc acatcgtcga acaccacgtg ccccagttcg
     5341 ggcaaggtca tcctggagac gcttaacttc tccgccgccg atctgccgct ggactacgtg
     5401 ggtctggcca ttctcatcgt gagcttccgg gtgctcgcat atctggctct aagacttcgg
     5461 gcccgacgca aggagtagcc gacatatatc cgaaataact gcttgttttt tttttttacc
     5521 attattacca tcgtgtttac tgtttattgc cccctcaaaa agctaatgta attatatttg
     5581 tgccaataaa aacaagatat gacctataga atacaagtat ttccccttcg aacatcccca
     5641 caagtagact ttggatttgt cttctaacca aaagacttac acacctgcat accttacatc
     5701 aaaaactcgt ttatcgctac ataaaacacc gggatatatt ttttatatac atacttttca
     5761 aatcgcgcgc cctcttcata attcacctcc accacaccac gtttcgtagt tgctctttcg
     5821 ctgtctccca cccgctctcc gcaacacatt caccttttgt tcgacgacct tggagcgact
     5881 gtcgttagtt ccgcgcgatt cggttcgctc aaatggttcc gagtggttca tttcgtctca
     5941 atagaaatta gtaataaata tttgtatgta caatttattt gctccaatat atttgtatat
     6001 atttccctca cagctatatt tattctaatt taatattatg actttttaag gtaatttttt
     6061 gtgacctgtt cggagtgatt agcgttacaa tttgaactga aagtgacatc cagtgtttgt
     6121 tccttgtgta gatgcatctc aaaaaaatgg tgggcataat agtgttgttt atatatatca
     6181 aaaataacaa ctataataat aagaatacat ttaatttaga aaatgcttgg atttcactgg
     6241 aactagggcg cgcctccgga acataatggt gcagggcgct gacttccgcg tttccagact
     6301 ttacgaaaca cggaaaccga agaccattca tgttgttgct caggtcgcag acgttttgca
     6361 gcagcagtcg cttcacgttc gctcgcgtat cggtgattca ttctgctaac cagtaaggca
     6421 accccgccag cctagccggg tcctcaacga caggagcacg atcatgcgca cccgtggcca
     6481 gggccgcaag cttgcatgcc tgcaggtcgg agtactgtcc tccgagcgga gactctagcc
     6541 ctagcgacgt cgagctcgcc cggggatcga gcgcagcggt ataaaagggc gcggggtggc
     6601 tgagagcatc agttgtgaat gaatgttcga gccgagcaga cgtgccgctg ccttcgttaa
     6661 tatcctttga ataagccaac tttgaatcac aagacgcata ccaaacagat ctgcggccgc
     6721 ggctcgagaa tcaaaatgag ctcgtatatg gatcttgttg atgatgaacc agcgactttg
     6781 taccataagt tcgtggagtg cttgaaagcg ggcgagaact tctgcggaga caagctgagt
     6841 ggaattatta ccatggcgat ccttaaggca atcaaggcgc tgaccgaagt taaaaagaca
     6901 acctttaaca aatataagac aacaatcaag cagggcctcc agtatgacgt gggttcgtcg
     6961 actatctcgt ttgtgtatca cttgaaggac tgtgatgagc tgtccagggg cttgagcgat
     7021 gccttcgagc cctacaaatt caaaattaag tcgaataaag aggcaacctc gtttaagact
     7081 ctctttcgtg gcccctcgtt tggcagccag aagaactggc ggaagaaaga ggtggaccgc
     7141 gaggtggata acttgtttca tagcaccgag acagacgaat cgattttcaa attcatcttg
     7201 aacacgttgg atagtattga gacacaaacg aacacggatc gccaaaagac ggtgctgact
     7261 ttcatcctgt tgatgacatt tttcaactgc tgtaggaaca atgacctgat gaacgttgat
     7321 ccctccacat ttaagattgt gaaaaacaaa ttcgtcggat acctgctgca ggctgaggtc
     7381 aaacagacta agacacgcaa gtcgaggaac attttcttct ttcccatccg cgagaatcga
     7441 ttcgatctgt tcctggcctt gcacgatttc ttccgcacat gccagcctac cccaaagtcg
     7501 cgtctttcgg atcaagtatc ggagcagaag tggcagcttt tccgagattc catggtcatt
     7561 gattacaacc gtttctttag gaagtttcca gcttcgccta ttttcgcaat aaagcacggc
     7621 cccaagtccc atctgggccg gcatctgatg aacagctttc tgcacaagaa tgaactggat
     7681 tcctgggcca actccctggg caactggagc tcctcccaga atcaacgcga gtccggtgcg
     7741 cgactgggct acacccacgg tggtcgagat ttgccacagc cactgttcgg attcctggct
     7801 ggctactgcg ttcgaaatga agagggccac atcgtgggct tgggtctgga gaaggacatt
     7861 aatgatctgt ttgacggtat tatggaccca cttaatgaga aggaggatac agagatttgt
     7921 gaaagctacg gcgagtgggc caaaattgtg agcaaggatg ttctgatatt tctgaagcga
     7981 tatcattcga agaacgcatg ccggcgatat cagaactcca cattgtacgc acgtacgttc
     8041 cttaagacag agtccgtcac cttgagcggc tccaagggaa gcgaagagcc gagcagtccc
     8101 gtcaggattc caatacttag tatgggaaaa gcctccccaa gcgagggccg aaagttgcgt
     8161 gccagcgaac atgccaacga tgataatgag attgagaaga tagattcgga ttcgtcgcaa
     8221 agcgaagaga tacctatcga aatgtccgac tccgaggacg aaacaacggc aagtaacatt
     8281 agcggaattt acctggacat gtcgaaagcc aactccaacg tggtctattc ccctccgagt
     8341 cagactggcc gtgccgccgg tgccggccgt aaacgtggcg tgggtggtcg ccgcaccgtt
     8401 gagtcgaagc ggcggcgcgt cctggcacca attaaccggg gatcccatgg cttccctcca
     8461 gaggtggagg agcaagatga tggcactctc cccatgagct gcgctcaaga gagtggcatg
     8521 gatcgtcacc ccgctgcttg cgcctcggct cgcatcaacg tgtaatctag aggatctttg
     8581 tgaaggaacc ttacttctgt ggtgtgacat aattggacaa actacctaca gagatttaaa
     8641 gctctaaggt aaatataaaa tttttaagtg tataatgtgt taaactactg attctaattg
     8701 tttgtgtatt ttagattcca acctatggaa ctgatgaatg ggagcagtgg tggaatgcct
     8761 ttaatgagga aaacctgttt tgctcagaag aaatgccatc tagtgatgat gaggctactg
     8821 ctgactctca acattctact cctccaaaaa agaagagaaa ggtagaagac cccaaggact
     8881 ttccttcaga attgctaagt tttttgagtc atgctgtgtt tagtaataga actcttgctt
     8941 gctttgctat ttacaccaca aaggaaaaag ctgcactgct atacaagaaa attatggaaa
     9001 aatatttgat gtatagtgcc ttgactagag atcataatca gccataccac atttgtagag
     9061 gttttacttg ctttaaaaaa cctcccacac ctccccctga acctgaaaca taaaatgaat
     9121 gcaattgttg ttgttaactt gtttattgca gcttataatg gttacaaata aagcaatagc
     9181 atcacaaatt tcacaaataa agcatttttt tcactgcatt ctagttgtgg tttgtccaaa
     9241 ctcatcaatg tatcttatca tgtctggatc gatctggccg gccgtttaaa cgaattcttg
     9301 aagacgaaag ggcctcgtga tacgcctatt tttataggtt aatgtcatga taataatggt
     9361 ttctta
//
